Addgene plasmid #11467: pGEX-mE6-AP/2525
Depositing lab: Allan Weissman. Depositing organization: National Cancer Institute (NCI). Publication: Subcellular localization and ubiquitin-conjugating enzyme (E2) interactions of mammalian HECT family ubiquitin protein ligases. Hatakeyama S, Jensen JP, Weissman AM. J Biol Chem. 1997 Jun 13. 272(24):15085-92. 10.1074/jbc.272.24.15085 PubMed 9182527.
Backbone
  Vector backbone: pGEX-KG
  Backbone manufacturer: see PMID 1852137
  Backbone size w/o insert (bp): 5000
  Vector type: Bacterial Expression
Growth in bacteria
  Bacterial resistance: Ampicillin, 100 μg/mL
  Growth temperature: 37°C
  Growth strain: DH5alpha
  Copy number: Unknown
Gene/Insert
  Gene/Insert name: mE6-AP (alt name: Ube3a)
  Species: M. musculus (mouse)
  Insert size (bp): 1500
  Mutation: n/a
  GenBank ID: U96636
  Entrez Gene: Ube3a (a.k.a. 4732496B02, 5830462N02Rik, A130086L21Rik, Hpve6a)
  Tag / fusion protein: GST (N terminal on backbone)
  Cloning method: Restriction Enzyme; 5′ cloning site Hinc II/SmaI (destroyed during cloning); 3′ cloning site Sma i/Sma I (not destroyed)
  Sequencing primers: 5′ Amersham 5' pGEX; 3′ Amersham 3' pGEX
Terms and licenses: Academic/Nonprofit Terms; Industry Terms: Not Available to Industry
How to cite: pGEX-mE6-AP/2525 was a gift from Allan Weissman (Addgene plasmid # 11467 ; http://n2t.net/addgene:11467 ; RRID:Addgene_11467)
