[The description below was written by a language model from this plasmid's Addgene catalogue record.]
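Description:
pGEX-mE6-AP/2525 is a bacterial expression plasmid built on the pGEX-KG backbone (about 5 kb without insert) for producing a glutathione S-transferase fusion of mouse E6-AP, the product of the Ube3a gene. It is propagated in E. coli under ampicillin selection; the copy number is listed as unknown. No feature table accompanies the entry, so the promoter, origin of replication and other backbone elements are not stated. pGEX-family vectors generally use an IPTG-inducible tac promoter with a plasmid-borne lac repressor gene, and pGEX-KG is known for a glycine-rich linker after the thrombin cleavage site, but none of this is confirmed here.

The insert is a roughly 1.5 kb fragment of Mus musculus Ube3a with no mutations noted. It was placed downstream of the backbone-encoded GST so that the tag sits at the N terminus of the fusion. Cloning was by blunt-end restriction ligation: the 5′ junction joined a HincII end to SmaI and was destroyed, whereas the 3′ SmaI site was retained. The stated insert size is much shorter than a full-length E6-AP coding sequence, suggesting that only part of the protein is encoded, but the record does not say which region is present or explain the "2525" in the name.

E6-AP is the founding member of the HECT family of ubiquitin protein ligases. The associated publication examined subcellular localization and ubiquitin-conjugating enzyme (E2) interactions of mammalian HECT ligases. The construct is therefore suited to purifying GST-tagged E6-AP on glutathione resin for in vitro binding or ubiquitination assays with E2 enzymes.
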