>Addgene plasmid #11467 | pGEX-mE6-AP/2525 | addgene partial sequence | sequence record 18288 | 11467with pGEX-5
AATCGGACTGGTTCCGCGTGGATCCCCAACTGAGGGCTGTGGAAATGAGGCCTGCACGAATGAGTTTTGT
GCTTCCTGTCCAACTTTTCTTCGTATGGATAACAATGCAGCAGCTATTAAAGCCCTTGAGCTTTATAAAA
TTAATGCAAAACTCTGTGATCCTCATCCCTCCAAGAAAGGAGCAAGCTCAGCTTACCTTGAGAACTCAAA
AGGTGCATCTAACAACTCAGAGATAAAAATGAACAAGAAGGAAGGAAAAGATTTTAAAGATGTGATTTAC
CTAACTGAAGAGAAAGTATATGAAATTTATGAATTTTGTAGAGAGAGTGAGGATTATTCCCCTTTAATTC
GTGTAATTGGAAGAATATTTTCTAGTGCTGAGGCACTGGTTCTGAGCTTTCGGAAAGTCAAACAGCACAC
AAAGGAGGAATTGAAATCTCTTCAAGAAAAGGATGAAGACAAGGATGAAGATGAAAAGGAAAAAGCTGCA
TGTTCTGCTGCTGCTATGGAAGAAGACTCAGAAGCATCTTCTTCAAGGATGGGTGATAGTTCACAGGGAG
ACAACAATGTACAAAAATTAGGTCCTGATGATGTGACTGTGGATATTGATGCTATTAGAAGGGTCTACAG
CAGTTTGCTCGCT
